Addgene plasmid #170855: pAAV-VTKS4
Purpose: (Empty Backbone) AAV backbone for Cre- and Flp-dependent transgene expression (CRE-ON / FLP-ON) of any transgene in neurons under the control of the hSyn1 promoter.
Depositing lab: Jordane Dimidschstein. Depositing organization: Broad Institute. Publication: A versatile viral toolkit for functional discovery in the nervous system. Pouchelon G, Vergara J, McMahon J, Gorissen BL, Lin JD, Vormstein-Schneider D, Niehaus JL, Burbridge TJ, Wester JC, Sherer M, Fernandez-Otero M, Allaway KC, Pelkey K, Chittajallu R, McBain CJ, Fan M, Nasse JS, Wildenberg GA, Fishell G, Dimidschstein J. Cell Rep Methods. 2022 May 26;2(6):100225. doi: 10.1016/j.crmeth.2022.100225. eCollection 2022 Jun 20. PubMed 35784651.
Backbone
  Vector backbone: pAAV-VTKS4
  Vector type: Mammalian Expression, AAV
Growth in bacteria
  Bacterial resistance: Ampicillin, 100 μg/mL
  Growth temperature: 37°C
  Growth strain: NEB Stable
  Copy number: High Copy
Gene/Insert
  Gene/Insert name: None
Terms and licenses: Academic/Nonprofit Terms; Industry Terms: Not Available to Industry
How to cite: pAAV-VTKS4 was a gift from Jordane Dimidschstein (Addgene plasmid # 170855 ; http://n2t.net/addgene:170855 ; RRID:Addgene_170855)
