[The description below was written by a language model from this plasmid's Addgene catalogue record and pLannotate feature annotations shown in this document.]
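Description:
pAAV-VTKS4 is an empty adeno-associated virus transfer backbone for intersectional, Cre- and Flp-dependent (CRE-ON / FLP-ON) expression of a user-supplied transgene in neurons. The plasmid of about 5.5 kb is propagated in bacteria through a high-copy ColE1/pUC-type origin with ampicillin selection from the β-lactamase gene. It also carries an f1 phage origin and small pBR322-derived remnants (bom and rop fragments). AAV2 inverted terminal repeats flank the expression cassette and allow it to be packaged into recombinant AAV. One ITR is annotated in full, while the other is detected only as short fragments in the sequencing-derived record. This is common for these structured repeats.

Within the ITRs, the human synapsin I promoter provides neuron-restricted transcription. Immediately downstream sits a transcriptional stop module made of several polyadenylation signals (synthetic, hGH and HSV TK) bracketed by two minimal FRT sites in the same orientation, so Flp recombinase excises the stop and permits read-through. Next comes a double-floxed inverted (DIO/FLEx-type) arrangement: a lox2272/loxP pair, a pUC-type multiple cloning site, and an oppositely oriented lox2272/loxP pair, with short β-globin intron fragments as spacers between the lox sites. A transgene would presumably be cloned into the MCS in the antisense orientation, which is how such cassettes normally work. Cre then inverts and locks it into the sense orientation. Expression therefore requires both recombinases. A WPRE and the bGH polyadenylation signal follow to enhance transcript stability and terminate the message. No insert is recorded; the construct belongs to a viral toolkit for targeting genetically defined neuronal populations.
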