Features (pLannotate 1.2.2; 26 found; start..end, strand, type, name):
     32..256     +  polyA_signal   bGH poly(A) signal: bovine growth hormone polyadenylation signal
    258..398     +  repeat_region  AAV2 ITR: inverted terminal repeat of adeno-associated virus serotype 2 inverted
    403..454     -  misc_feature   bom (fragment): basis of mobility region from pBR322
    473..928     +  rep_origin     f1 ori (sequence partly withheld): f1 bacteriophage origin of replication; arrow indicates direction of (+) strand synthesis
    929..978     -  misc_feature   bom (fragment): basis of mobility region from pBR322
   1080..1115    -  CDS            rop (fragment): Rop protein, which maintains plasmids at low copy number; rop
   1210..1314    +  promoter       AmpR promoter: bla
   1315..2175    +  CDS            AmpR: β-lactamase; bla; confers resistance to ampicillin, carbenicillin, and related antibiotics
   2346..2934    +  rep_origin     ori: high-copy-number ColE1/pMB1/pBR322/pUC origin of replication
   3007..3034    +  repeat_region  AAV2 ITR (fragment): inverted terminal repeat of adeno-associated virus serotype 2 inverted
   3063..3090    +  repeat_region  AAV2 ITR (fragment): inverted terminal repeat of adeno-associated virus serotype 2 inverted
   3153..3600    +  promoter       hSyn promoter: human synapsin I promoter; confers neuron-specific expression (Kügler et al., 2003)
   3624..3657    +  protein_bind   FRT (minimal): supports FLP-mediated excision but not integration (Turan and Bode, 2011) FLP recombinase from the Saccharomyces cerevisiae 2μ plasmid
   3703..3751    +  polyA_signal   poly(A) signal: synthetic polyadenylation signal
   3760..4236    +  polyA_signal   hGH poly(A) signal: human growth hormone polyadenylation signal
   4315..4363    +  polyA_signal   HSV TK poly(A) signal: herpes simplex virus thymidine kinase polyadenylation signal (Cole and Stacy, 1985)
   4454..4470    -  polyA_signal   bGH poly(A) signal (fragment): bovine growth hormone polyadenylation signal
   4523..4556    +  protein_bind   FRT (minimal): supports FLP-mediated excision but not integration (Turan and Bode, 2011) FLP recombinase from the Saccharomyces cerevisiae 2μ plasmid
   4563..4596    +  protein_bind   lox2272: Cre-mediated recombination occurs in the 8-bp core sequence (GGATACTT). lox2272 sites are compatible with each other, but incompatible with loxP or loxN sites (Lee and Saito, 1988). Cre recombinase
   4597..4646    -  intron         β-globin intron (fragment): internally truncated intron from human β-globin
   4647..4680    +  protein_bind   loxP: Cre-mediated recombination occurs in the 8-bp core sequence (GCATACAT). Cre recombinase
   4695..4751    +  misc_feature   MCS: pUC18/19 multiple cloning site
   4771..4804    -  protein_bind   lox2272: Cre-mediated recombination occurs in the 8-bp core sequence (GGATACTT). lox2272 sites are compatible with each other, but incompatible with loxP or loxN sites (Lee and Saito, 1988). Cre recombinase
   4805..4854    -  intron         β-globin intron (fragment): internally truncated intron from human β-globin
   4855..4888    -  protein_bind   loxP: Cre-mediated recombination occurs in the 8-bp core sequence (GCATACAT). Cre recombinase
   4897..24      +  misc_feature   WPRE (across the origin): woodchuck hepatitis virus posttranscriptional regulatory element
>Addgene plasmid #170855 | pAAV-VTKS4 | addgene full sequence | sequence record 337192 | Addgene NGS Result
TCTCCCTTTGGGCCGCCTCCCCGCCTGGATCCTGTGCCTTCTAGTTGCCAGCCATCTGTTGTTTGCCCCT
CCCCCGTGCCTTCCTTGACCCTGGAAGGTGCCACTCCCACTGTCCTTTCCTAATAAAATGAGGAAATTGC
ATCGCATTGTCTGAGTAGGTGTCATTCTATTCTGGGGGGTGGGGTGGGGCAGGACAGCAAGGGGGAGGAT
TGGGAAGACAATAGCAGGCATGCTGGGGATGCGGTGGGCTCTATGGCAGGAACCCCTAGTGATGGAGTTG
GCCACTCCCTCTCTGCGCGCTCGCTCGCTCACTGAGGCCGGGCGACCAAAGGTCGCCCGACGCCCGGGCT
TTGCCCGGGCGGCCTCAGTGAGCGAGCGAGCGCGCAGCTGCCTGCAGGGGCGCCTGATGCGGTATTTTCT
CCTTACGCATCTGTGCGGTATTTCACACCGCATA
[95 nt withheld, positions 455-549]
T
[46 nt withheld, positions 551-596]
C
[141 nt withheld, positions 598-738]
CCTTTGACGTTGGAGTCCACGTTCTTT
[37 nt withheld, positions 766-802]
ACTCTATCTCGGGCTATTCTTTTGATTTATAAGGGATTTTGCCGATTTCGGTCTATTGGTTAAAAAATGA
GCTGATTTAACAAAAATTTAACGCGAATTTTAACAAAATATTAACGTTTACAATTTTATGGTGCACTCTC
AGTACAATCTGCTCTGATGCCGCATAGTTAAGCCAGCCCCGACACCCGCCAACACCCGCTGACGCGCCCT
GACGGGCTTGTCTGCTCCCGGCATCCGCTTACAGACAAGCTGTGACCGTCTCCGGGAGCTGCATGTGTCA
GAGGTTTTCACCGTCATCACCGAAACGCGCGAGACGAAAGGGCCTCGTGATACGCCTATTTTTATAGGTT
AATGTCATGATAATAATGGTTTCTTAGACGTCAGGTGGCACTTTTCGGGGAAATGTGCGCGGAACCCCTA
TTTGTTTATTTTTCTAAATACATTCAAATATGTATCCGCTCATGAGACAATAACCCTGATAAATGCTTCA
ATAATATTGAAAAAGGAAGAGTATGAGTATTCAACATTTCCGTGTCGCCCTTATTCCCTTTTTTGCGGCA
TTTTGCCTTCCTGTTTTTGCTCACCCAGAAACGCTGGTGAAAGTAAAAGATGCTGAAGATCAGTTGGGTG
CACGAGTGGGTTACATCGAACTGGATCTCAACAGCGGTAAGATCCTTGAGAGTTTTCGCCCCGAAGAACG
TTTTCCAATGATGAGCACTTTTAAAGTTCTGCTATGTGGCGCGGTATTATCCCGTATTGACGCCGGGCAA
GAGCAACTCGGTCGCCGCATACACTATTCTCAGAATGACTTGGTTGAGTACTCACCAGTCACAGAAAAGC
ATCTTACGGATGGCATGACAGTAAGAGAATTATGCAGTGCTGCCATAACCATGAGTGATAACACTGCGGC
CAACTTACTTCTGACAACGATCGGAGGACCGAAGGAGCTAACCGCTTTTTTGCACAACATGGGGGATCAT
GTAACTCGCCTTGATCGTTGGGAACCGGAGCTGAATGAAGCCATACCAAACGACGAGCGTGACACCACGA
TGCCTGTAGCAATGGCAACAACGTTGCGCAAACTATTAACTGGCGAACTACTTACTCTAGCTTCCCGGCA
ACAATTAATAGACTGGATGGAGGCGGATAAAGTTGCAGGACCACTTCTGCGCTCGGCCCTTCCGGCTGGC
TGGTTTATTGCTGATAAATCTGGAGCCGGTGAGCGTGGGTCTCGCGGTATCATTGCAGCACTGGGGCCAG
ATGGTAAGCCCTCCCGTATCGTAGTTATCTACACGACGGGGAGTCAGGCAACTATGGATGAACGAAATAG
ACAGATCGCTGAGATAGGTGCCTCACTGATTAAGCATTGGTAACTGTCAGACCAAGTTTACTCATATATA
CTTTAGATTGATTTAAAACTTCATTTTTAATTTAAAAGGATCTAGGTGAAGATCCTTTTTGATAATCTCA
TGACCAAAATCCCTTAACGTGAGTTTTCGTTCCACTGAGCGTCAGACCCCGTAGAAAAGATCAAAGGATC
TTCTTGAGATCCTTTTTTTCTGCGCGTAATCTGCTGCTTGCAAACAAAAAAACCACCGCTACCAGCGGTG
GTTTGTTTGCCGGATCAAGAGCTACCAACTCTTTTTCCGAAGGTAACTGGCTTCAGCAGAGCGCAGATAC
CAAATACTGTTCTTCTAGTGTAGCCGTAGTTAGGCCACCACTTCAAGAACTCTGTAGCACCGCCTACATA
CCTCGCTCTGCTAATCCTGTTACCAGTGGCTGCTGCCAGTGGCGATAAGTCGTGTCTTACCGGGTTGGAC
TCAAGACGATAGTTACCGGATAAGGCGCAGCGGTCGGGCTGAACGGGGGGTTCGTGCACACAGCCCAGCT
TGGAGCGAACGACCTACACCGAACTGAGATACCTACAGCGTGAGCTATGAGAAAGCGCCACGCTTCCCGA
AGGGAGAAAGGCGGACAGGTATCCGGTAAGCGGCAGGGTCGGAACAGGAGAGCGCACGAGGGAGCTTCCA
GGGGGAAACGCCTGGTATCTTTATAGTCCTGTCGGGTTTCGCCACCTCTGACTTGAGCGTCGATTTTTGT
GATGCTCGTCAGGGGGGCGGAGCCTATGGAAAAACGCCAGCAACGCGGCCTTTTTACGGTTCCTGGCCTT
TTGCTGGCCTTTTGCTCACATGTCCTGCAGGCAGCTGCGCGCTCGCTCGCTCACTGAGGCCGCCCGGGCG
TCGGGCGACCTTTGGTCGCCCGGCCTCAGTGAGCGAGCGAGCGCGCAGAGAGGGAGTGGCCAACTCCATC
ACTAGGGGTTCCTGCTAGACTGCAGAGGGCCCTGCGTATGAGTGCAAGTGGGTTTTAGGACCAGGATGAG
GCGGGGTGGGGGTGCCTACCTGACGACCGACCCCGACCCACTGGACAAGCACCCAACCCCCATTCCCCAA
ATTGCGCATCCCCTATCAGAGAGGGGGAGGGGAAACAGGATGCGGCGAGGCGCGTGCGCACTGCCAGCTT
CAGCACCGCGGACAGTGCCTTCGCCCCCGCCTGGCGGCGCGCGCCACCGCCGCCTCAGCACTGAAGGCGC
GCTGACGTCACTCGCCGGTCCCCCGCAAACTCCCCTTCCCGGCCACCTTGGTCGCGTCCGCGCCGCCGCC
GGCCCAGCCGGACCGCACCACGCGAGGCGCGAGATAGGGGGGCACGGGCGCGACCATCTGCGCTGCGGCG
CCGGCGACTCAGCGCTGCCTCAGTCTGCGGTGGGCAGCGGAGGAGTCGTGTCGTGCCTGAGAGCGCAGTC
AGATATCGTTTAAACTCCGGAGAAGTTCCTATTCTCTAGAAAGTATAGGAACTTCCCTCAGCACCATGGC
TAGCGGCAGCCTCGGAGTTTGAATAGATAGAATAAAATATCTTTATTTTCATTCCATCTGTGTGTTGGTT
TTTTGTGTGAGATCTACGGGTGGCATCCCTGTGACCCCTCCCCAGTGCCTCTCCTGGCCCTGGAAGTTGC
CACTCCAGTGCCCACCAGCCTTGTCCTAATAAAATTAAGTTGCATCATTTTGTCTGACTAGGTGTCCTTC
TATAATATTATGGGGTGGAGGGGGGTGGTATGGAGCAAGGGGCAAGTTGGGAAGACAACCTGTAGGGCCT
GCGGGGTCTATTGGGAACCAAGCTGGAGTGCAGTGGCACAATCTTGGCTCACTGCAATCTCCGCCTCCTG
GGTTCAAGCGATTCTCCTGCCTCAGGCTCCCGAGTTGTTGGGATTCCAGGCATGCATGACCAGGCTCAGC
TAATTTTTGTTTTTTTGGTAGAGACGGGGTTTCACCATATTGGCCAGGCTGGTCTCCAACTCCTAATCTC
AGGTGATCTACCCACCTTGGCCTCCCAAATTGCTGGGATTACAGGCGTGAACCACTGCTCCCTTCCCTGT
CCTTCTGCCTCAGCTAATTGAGTAGGGGGGAGGCTAACTGAAACACGGAAGGAGACAATACCGGAAGGAA
CCCGCGCTATGACGGCAATAAAAAGACAGAATAAAACGCACGGGTGTTGGGTCGTTTGTTCATAAACGCG
GGGTTCGGTCCCAGGGCTGGCACTCTGTCGATACCCCACCGAGACCCCATTGGGGCCAATACGCCCGCGT
TTCTTCCTTTTCCCCACCCCACCCCCCAAGTTCGGGTGAAGGCCCAGGGCTCGCAGCCAACGTCGGGGCG
GCAGGCCGTGGAAGTTCCTATTCTCTAGAAAGTATAGGAACTTCACCGGAATAACTTCGTATAGGATACT
TTATACGAAGTTATGCAGAATGGTAGCTGGATTGTAGCTGCTATTAGCAATATGAAACCTCTTAATAACT
TCGTATAGCATACATTATACGAAGTTATAACGCGCCACTAGTGAATTCGAGCTCGGTACCCGGGGATCCT
CTAGAGTCGACCTGCAGGCATGCAAGCTTTACTAGTGGTGGCGCTAGCATAACTTCGTATAAAGTATCCT
ATACGAAGTTATTTGCCTTAACCCAGAAATTATCACTGTTATTCTTTAGAATGGTGCAAAGAATAACTTC
GTATAATGTATGCTATACGAAGTTATGGCGCGCCAATCAACCTCTGGATTACAAAATTTGTGAAAGATTG
ACTGGTATTCTTAACTATGTTGCTCCTTTTACGCTATGTGGATACGCTGCTTTAATGCCTTTGTATCATG
CTATTGCTTCCCGTATGGCTTTCATTTTCTCCTCCTTGTATAAATCCTGGTTGCTGTCTCTTTATGAGGA
GTTGTGGCCCGTTGTCAGGCAACGTGGCGTGGTGTGCACTGTGTTTGCTGACGCAACCCCCACTGGTTGG
GGCATTGCCACCACCTGTCAGCTCCTTTCCGGGACTTTCGCTTTCCCCCTCCCTATTGCCACGGCGGAAC
TCATCGCCGCCTGCCTTGCCCGCTGCTGGACAGGGGCTCGGCTGTTGGGCACTGACAATTCCGTGGTGTT
GTCGGGGAAGCTGACGTCCTTTCCATGGCTGCTCGCCTGTGTTGCCACCTGGATTCTGCGCGGGACGTCC
TTCTGCTACGTCCCTTCGGCCCTCAATCCAGCGGACCTTCCTTCCCGCGGCCTGCTGCCGGCTCTGCGGC
CTCTTCCGCGTCTTCGCCTTCGCCCTCAGACGAGTCGGA
